>Addgene plasmid #117881 | CHL1 P492L | addgene full sequence | sequence record 231063 | Addgene NGS Result
AGATCTAACATCCAAAGACGAAAGGTTGAATGAAACCTTTTTGCCATCCGACATCCACAGGTCCATTCTC
ACACATAAGTGCCAAACGCAACAGGAGGGGATACACTAGCAGCAGACCGTTGCAAACGCAGGACCTCCAC
TCCTCTTCTCCTCAACACCCACTTTTGCCATCGAAAAACCAGCCCAGTTATTGGGCTTGATTGGAGCTCG
CTCATTCCAATTCCTTCTATTAGGCTACTAACACCATGACTTTATTAGCCTGTCTATCCTGGCCCCCCTG
GCGAGGTTCATGTTTGTTTATTTCCGAATGCAACAAGCTCCGCATTACACCCGAACATCACTCCAGATGA
GGGCTTTCTGAGTGTGGGGTCAAATAGTTTCATGTTCCCCAAATGGCCCAAAACTGACAGTTTAAACGCT
GTCTTGGAACCTAATATGACAAAAGCGTGATCTCATCCAAGATGAACTAAGTTTGGTTCGTTGAAATGCT
AACGGCCAGTTGGTCAAAAAGAAACTTCCAAAAGTCGGCATACCGTTTGTCTTGTTTGGTATTGATTGAC
GAATGCTCAAAAATAATCTCATTAATGCTTAGCGCAGTCTCTCTATCGCTTCTGAACCCCGGTGCACCTG
TGCCGAAACGCAAATGGGGAAACACCCGCTTTTTGGATGATTATGCATTGTCTCCACATTGTATGCTTCC
AAGATTCTGGTGGGAATACTGCTGATAGCCTAACGTTCATGATCAAAATTTAACTGTTCTAACCCCTACT
TGACAGCAATATATAAACAGAAGGAAGCTGCCCTGTCTTAAACCTTTTTTTTTATCATCATTATTAGCTT
ACTTTCATAATTGCGACTGGTTCCAATTGACAAGCTTTTGATTTTAACGACTTTTAACGACAACTTGAGA
AGATCAAAAAACAACTAATTATTCGAAACGAGGAATTCATGTCTCTTCCTGAAACTAAATCTGATGATAT
CCTTCTTGATGCTTGGGACTTCCAAGGCCGTCCCGCCGATCGCTCAAAAACCGGCGGCTGGGCCAGCGCC
GCCATGATTCTTTGTATTGAGGCCGTGGAGAGGCTGACGACGTTAGGTATCGGAGTTAATCTGGTGACGT
ATTTGACGGGAACTATGCATTTAGGCAATGCAACTGCGGCTAACACCGTTACCAATTTCCTCGGAACTTC
TTTCATGCTCTGTCTCCTCGGTGGCTTCATCGCCGATACCTTTCTCGGCAGGTACCTAACGATTGCTATA
TTCGCCGCAATCCAAGCCACGGGTGTTTCAATCTTAACTCTATCAACAATCATACCGGGACTTCGACCAC
CAAGATGCAATCCAACAACGTCGTCTCACTGCGAACAAGCAAGTGGAATACAACTGACGGTCCTATACTT
AGCCTTATACCTCACCGCTCTAGGAACGGGAGGCGTGAAGGCTAGTGTCTCGGGTTTCGGGTCGGACCAA
TTCGATGAGACCGAACCAAAAGAACGATCGAAAATGACATATTTCTTCAACCGTTTCTTCTTTTGTATCA
ACGTTGGCTCTCTTTTAGCTGTGACGGTCCTTGTCTACGTACAAGACGATGTTGGACGCAAATGGGGCTA
TGGAATTTGCGCGTTTGCGATCGTGCTTGCACTCAGCGTTTTCTTGGCCGGAACAAACCGCTACCGTTTC
AAGAAGTTGATCGGTAGCCCGATGACGCAGGTTGCTGCGGTTATCGTGGCGGCGTGGAGGAATAGGAAGC
TCGAGCTGCCGGCAGATCCGTCCTATCTCTACGATGTGGATGATATTATTGCGGCGGAAGGTTCGATGAA
GGGTAAACAAAAGCTGCCACACACTGAACAATTCCGTTCATTAGATAAGGCAGCAATAAGGGATCAGGAA
GCGGGAGTTACCTCGAATGTATTCAACAAGTGGACACTCTCAACACTAACAGATGTTGAGGAAGTGAAAC
AAATCGTGCGAATGTTACCAATTTGGGCAACATGCATCCTCTTCTGGACCGTCCACGCTCAATTAACGAC
ATTATCAGTCGCACAATCCGAGACATTGGACCGTTCCATCGGGAGCTTCGAGATCCCTCCAGCATCGATG
GCAGTCTTCTACGTCGGTGGCCTCCTCCTAACCACCGCCGTCTATGACCGCGTCGCCATTCGTCTATGCA
AAAAGCTATTCAACTACCCCCATGGTCTAAGACCGCTTCAACGGATCGGTTTGGGGCTTTTCTTCGGATC
AATGGCTATGGCTGTGGCTGCTTTGGTCGAGCTCAAACGTCTTAGAACTGCACACGCTCATGGTCCAACA
GTCAAAACGCTTCCTCTAGGGTTTTATCTACTCATCCCACAATATCTTATTGTCGGTATCGGCGAAGCGT
TAATCTACACAGGACAGTTAGATTTCTTCTTGAGAGAGTGCCTTAAAGGTATGAAAGGGATGAGCACGGG
TCTATTGTTGAGCACATTGGCATTAGGCTTTTTCTTCAGCTCGGTTCTCGTGACAATCGTCGAGAAATTC
ACCGGGAAAGCTCATCCATGGATTGCCGATGATCTCAACAAGGGCCGTCTTTACAATTTCTACTGGCTTG
TGGCCGTACTTGTTGCCTTGAACTTCCTCATTTTCCTAGTTTTCTCCAAGTGGTACGTTTACAAGGAAAA
AAGACTAGCTGAGGTGGGGATTGAGTTGGATGATGAGCCGAGTATTCCAATGGGTCATCATCATCATCAT
CATCATCATCATTAAGTCGACCATCATCATCATCATCATTGAGTTTGTAGCCTTAGACATGACTGTTCCT
CAGTTCAAGTTGGGCACTTACGAGAAGACCGGTCTTGCTAGATTCTAATCAAGAGGATGTCAGAATGCCA
TTTGCCTGAGAGATGCAGGCTTCATTTTTGATACTTTTTTATTTGTAACCTATATAGTATAGGATTTTTT
TTGTCATTTTGTTTCTTCTCGTACGAGCTTGCTCCTGATCAGCCTATCTCGCAGCTGATGAATATCTTGT
GGTAGGGGTTTGGGAAAATCATTCGAGTTTGATGTTTTTCTTGGTATTTCCCACTCCTCTTCAGAGTACA
GAAGATTAAGTGAGACCTTCGTTTGTGCGGATCCCCCACACACCATAGCTTCAAAATGTTTCTACTCCTT
TTTTACTCTTCCAGATTTTCTCGGACTCCGCGCATCGCCGTACCACTTCAAAACACCCAAGCACAGCATA
CTAAATTTCCCCTCTTTCTTCCTCTAGGGTGTCGTTAATTACCCGTACTAAAGGTTTGGAAAAGAAAAAA
GAGACCGCCTCGTTTCTTTTTCTTCGTCGAAAAAGGCAATAAAAATTTTTATCACGTTTCTTTTTCTTGA
AAATTTTTTTTTTTGATTTTTTTCTCTTTCGATGACCTCCCATTGATATTTAAGTTAATAAACGGTCTTC
AATTTCTCAAGTTTCAGTTTCATTTTTCTTGTTCTATTACAACTTTTTTTACTTCTTGCTCATTAGAAAG
AAAGCATAGCAATCTAATCTAAGGGCGGTGTTGACAATTAATCATCGGCATAGTATATCGGCATAGTATA
ATACGACAAGGTGAGGAACTAAACCATGGCCAAGTTGACCAGTGCCGTTCCGGTGCTCACCGCGCGCGAC
GTCGCCGGAGCGGTCGAGTTCTGGACCGACCGGCTCGGGTTCTCCCGGGACTTCGTGGAGGACGACTTCG
CCGGTGTGGTCCGGGACGACGTGACCCTGTTCATCAGCGCGGTCCAGGACCAGGTGGTGCCGGACAACAC
CCTGGCCTGGGTGTGGGTGCGCGGCCTGGACGAGCTGTACGCCGAGTGGTCGGAGGTCGTGTCCACGAAC
TTCCGGGACGCCTCCGGGCCGGCCATGACCGAGATCGGCGAGCAGCCGTGGGGGCGGGAGTTCGCCCTGC
GCGACCCGGCCGGCAACTGCGTGCACTTCGTGGCCGAGGAGCAGGACTGACACGTCCGACGCGGCCCGAC
GGGTCCGAGGCCTCGGAGATCCGTCCCCCTTTTCCTTTGTCGATATCATGTAATTAGTTATGTCACGCTT
ACATTCACGCCCTCCCCCCACATCCGCTCTAACCGAAAAGGAAGGAGTTAGACAACCTGAAGTCTAGGTC
CCTATTTATTTTTTTATAGTTATGTTAGTATTAAGAACGTTATTTATATTTCAAATTTTTCTTTTTTTTC
TGTACAGACGCGTGTACGCATGTAACATTATACTGAAAACCTTGCTTGAGAAGGTTTTGGGACGCTCGAA
GGCTTTAATTTGCAAGCTGGAGACCAACATGTGAGCAAAAGGCCAGCAAAAGGCCAGGAACCGTAAAAAG
GCCGCGTTGCTCTGAGAGATCCCCTCATAATTTCCCCAAAACGTAACCATGTGTGAATAGATTTTGAGTA
AGCAGGGTTGCAGCCACGAGTGAGTCTTCCCTTGTTATTGTGTAGCCAGAATGCCGCAAAACTTCCATGC
CTAAGCGAACTGTTGAGAGTACGTTTCGATTTCTGACTGTGTTAGCCTGGAAGTGCTTGTCCCAACCTTG
TTTCTGAGCATGAACGCCCGCAAGCCAACATGTTAGTTGAAGCATCAGGGCGATTAGCAGCATGATATCA
AAACGCTCTGAGCTGCTCGTTCGGCTATGGCGTAGGCCTAGTCCGTAGGCAGGACTTTTCAAGTCTCGGA
AGGTTTCTTCAATCTGCATTCGCTTCGAATAGATATTAACAAGTTGTTTGGGTGTTCGAATTTCAACAGG
TAAGTTAGTTGCTAGAATCCATGGCTCCTTTGCCGACGCTGAGTAGATTTTAGGTGACGGGTGGTGACAA
TGAGTCCGTGTCGAGCGCTGATTTTTTCGGCCTTTAGAGCGAGATTTATACAATAGAATTTGGCATGAGA
TTGGGTTGCTTTTAGTCAGCCTCTTATAGCCTAAAGTCTTTGAGTGACTAGATGACATATCATGTAAGTT
GCTGATAGGTTTCCAGTTTTCCGCTCCTAGGTCTGCATATTGTACTTTTCCTCTTACTCGACTTAACCAG
TACCAACCCAGCTTCTCAACGGATTTATACCATGGCACTTTAAAGCCAGCATCACTGACAATGAGCGGTG
TGGTGTTACTCGGTAGAATGCTCGCAAGGTCGGCTAGAAATTGGTCATGAGCTTTCTTTGAACATTGCTC
TGAAAGCGGGAACGCTTTCTCATAAAGAGTAACAGAACGACCGTGTAGTGCGACTGAAGCTCGCAATACC
ATAAGCCGTTTTTGCTCACGGATATCAGACCAGTCAACAAGTACAATGGGCATCGTATTGCCCGAACAGA
TAAAGCTAGCATGCCAACGGTATACAGCGAGTCGCTCTTTGTGGAGGTGACGATTACCTAACAATCGGTC
GATTCGTTTGATGTTATGTTTTGTTCTCGCTTTGGTTGGCAGGTTACGGCCAAGTTCGGTAAGAGTGAGA
GTTTTACAGTCAAGTAAGGCGTGGCAAGCCAACGTTAAGCTGTTGAGTCGTTTTAAGTGTAATTCGGGGC
AGAATTGGTAAAGAGAGTCGTGTAAAATATCGAGTTCGCACATTTTGTTGTCTGATTATTGATTTTTGGC
GAAACCATTTGATCATATGACAAGATGTGTATCTACCTTAACTTAATGATTTTGATAAAAATCATTAGGG
GATTCATCAGCGCGTTGCTGGCGTTTTTCCATAGGCTCCGCCCCCCTGACGAGCATCACAAAAATCGACG
CTCAAGTCAGAGGTGGCGAAACCCGACAGGACTATAAAGATACCAGGCGTTTCCCCCTGGAAGCTCCCTC
GTGCGCTCTCCTGTTCCGACCCTGCCGCTTACCGGATACCTGTCCGCCTTTCTCCCTTCGGGAAGCGTGG
CGCTTTCTCATAGCTCACGCTGTAGGTATCTCAGTTCGGTGTAGGTCGTTCGCTCCAAGCTGGGCTGTGT
GCACGAACCCCCCGTTCAGCCCGACCGCTGCGCCTTATCCGGTAACTATCGTCTTGAGTCCAACCCGGTA
AGACACGACTTATCGCCACTGGCAGCAGCCACTGGTAACAGGATTAGCAGAGCGAGGTATGTAGGCGGTG
CTACAGAGTTCTTGAAGTGGTGGCCTAACTACGGCTACACTAGAAGAACAGTATTTGGTATCTGCGCTCT
GCTGAAGCCAGTTACCTTCGGAAAAAGAGTTGGTAGCTCTTGATCCGGCAAACAAACCACCGCTGGTAGC
GGTGGTTTTTTTGTTTGCAAGCAGCAGATTACGCGCAGAAAAAAAGGATCTCAAGAAGATCCTTTGATCT
TTTCTACGGGGTCTGACGCTCAGTGGAACGAAAACTCACGTTAAGGGATTTTGGTCATGAGATC
Features (pLannotate 1.2.2; 12 found; start..end, strand, type, name):
      2..940     +  promoter       AOX1 promoter: Pichia pastoris AOX1; inducible promoter, regulated by methanol
    949..2718    +  CDS            NPF6.3: PTR7_ARATH - Also known as CHL1, NRT1, NRT1.1. Experimental evidence at protein level: Swiss-Prot protein existence level 1. Dual affinity nitrate transporter. Involved in proton- dependent nitrate uptake and in the regulation of the nitrate transporter NRT2.1. Acts also as a nitrate sensor that trigger a specific signaling pathway stimulating lateral root growth and seed germination. The uptake activity is not required for sensor function. Displays an auxin transport facilitation inhibited by high nitrate concentration. Required to prevent auxin accumulation in preemerged lateral root primord
   2719..2736    +  CDS            capTEV™ (fragment): composite tag for in vivo biotinylation, TEV protease cleavage, and 6xHis tagging
   2752..2769    +  CDS            capTEV™ (fragment): composite tag for in vivo biotinylation, TEV protease cleavage, and 6xHis tagging
   2780..2845    +  CDS            AOX1 (fragment): ALOX1_KOMPC - Experimental evidence at protein level: Swiss-Prot protein existence level 1. Major isoform of alcohol oxidase, which catalyzes the oxidation of methanol to formaldehyde and hydrogen peroxide, the first step in the methanol utilization pathway of methylotrophic yeasts. From Komagataella phaffii (strain ATCC 76273 / CBS 7435 / CECT 11047 / NRRL Y-11430 / Wegner 21-1) (Yeast) (Pichia pastoris).
   2849..3095    +  terminator     AOX1 terminator: Pichia pastoris AOX1; transcription terminator for AOX1
   3116..3523    +  promoter       TEF1 promoter: S. cerevisiae TEF1; promoter for EF-1α
   3530..3577    +  promoter       EM7 promoter: synthetic bacterial promoter&nbsp
   3596..3970    +  CDS            BleoR: antibiotic-binding protein; Sh ble from Streptoalloteichus hindustanus; confers resistance to bleomycin, phleomycin, and Zeocin™
   4036..4283    +  terminator     CYC1 terminator: S. cerevisiae CYC1; transcription terminator for CYC1
   5565..5634    +  ncRNA          RNA-OUT: Accession: RF00240 - RNA-OUT
   5696..6284    -  rep_origin     ori: high-copy-number ColE1/pMB1/pBR322/pUC origin of replication
