[The description below was written by a language model from this plasmid's Addgene catalogue record and pLannotate feature annotations shown in this document.]
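Description:
CHL1 P492L is a yeast expression plasmid built on the pPICZc backbone for methanol-inducible protein production in Pichia pastoris (Komagataella phaffii). The insert is an Arabidopsis thaliana coding sequence that the feature annotation identifies as NPF6.3, also known as CHL1 or NRT1.1, the dual-affinity proton-coupled nitrate transporter that also acts as a nitrate sensor. It sits directly downstream of the AOX1 promoter and is followed by the AOX1 transcription terminator. Two short fragments matching a TEV-cleavage/6xHis composite tag lie immediately after the open reading frame. This suggests a C-terminal protease-cleavable histidine tag for purification, although the record does not describe the tag explicitly.

The catalogue entry has some internal inconsistencies. The name gives the substitution as P492L, while the mutation field reads P429L. The linked Entrez gene (AT5G40090, CHS1-like 1) is a different locus from the nitrate transporter that the sequence annotation detects, so the annotation is probably the better guide to the insert's identity.

Selection relies on a single Sh ble (BleoR) cassette conferring Zeocin resistance. It is driven by tandem TEF1 and EM7 promoters, so it works in both yeast and E. coli, and it is terminated by the CYC1 terminator. A high-copy ColE1/pUC-type origin supports propagation in bacteria. No yeast origin is annotated, which fits the usual use of pPICZ vectors by integration into the Pichia genome. An RNA-OUT element is annotated within an otherwise unannotated stretch between the CYC1 terminator and the origin, and the record does not explain it. The stated purpose is protein expression, with no further application given.
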