Addgene plasmid #117881: CHL1 P492L
Purpose: protein expression
Depositing lab: Geoffrey Chang. Depositing organization: University of California, San Diego (UCSD).
Backbone
  Vector backbone: pPICZc
  Backbone size w/o insert (bp): 3329
  Vector type: Yeast Expression
Growth in bacteria
  Bacterial resistance: Bleocin (Zeocin), 50 μg/mL
  Growth temperature: 37°C
  Growth strain: DH5alpha
  Copy number: High Copy
Gene/Insert
  Gene/Insert name: CHL1 P492L
  Species: A. thaliana (mustard weed)
  Mutation: P429L
  Entrez Gene: AT5G40090 (a.k.a. AT5G40090, CHL1, CHS1-like 1, MUD12.70, MUD12_70)
  Promoter: AOX
  Cloning method: Unknown
  Sequencing primers: 5′ GACTGGTTCCAATTGACAAGC; 3′ GCAAATGGCATTCTGACATCC
Terms and licenses: Academic/Nonprofit Terms; Industry Terms: Not Available to Industry
How to cite: CHL1 P492L was a gift from Geoffrey Chang (Addgene plasmid # 117881 ; http://n2t.net/addgene:117881 ; RRID:Addgene_117881)
